>Addgene plasmid #109928 | pHH0103_RALA_Ras | addgene full sequence | sequence record 215108 | Addgene NGS Result
TTGACAATTAATCATCGGCTCGTATAATGTGTGGAATTGTGAGCGGATAACAATTTCACACAGGAAACAG
CCAGTCCGTTTAGGTGTTTTCACGAGCACTTCACCAACAAGGACCATAGATTATGAAAATCGAAGAACAC
CATCACCATCACCATTCCAGCGGTAAGCTTATGTCCCCTATACTAGGTTATTGGAAAATTAAGGGCCTTG
TGCAACCCACTCGACTTCTTTTGGAATATCTTGAAGAAAAATATGAAGAGCATTTGTATGAGCGCGATGA
AGGTGATAAATGGCGAAACAAAAAGTTTGAATTGGGTTTGGAGTTTCCCAATCTTCCTTATTATATTGAT
GGTGATGTTAAATTAACACAGTCTATGGCCATCATACGTTATATAGCTGACAAGCACAACATGTTGGGTG
GTTGTCCAAAAGAGCGTGCAGAGATTTCAATGCTTGAAGGAGCGGTTTTGGATATTAGATACGGTGTTTC
GAGAATTGCATATAGTAAAGACTTTGAAACTCTCAAAGTTGATTTTCTTAGCAAGCTACCTGAAATGCTG
AAAATGTTCGAAGATCGTTTATGTCATAAAACATATTTAAATGGTGATCATGTAACCCATCCTGACTTCA
TGTTGTATGACGCTCTTGATGTTGTTTTATACATGGACCCAATGTGCCTGGATGCGTTCCCAAAATTAGT
TTGTTTTAAAAAACGTATTGAAGCTATCCCACAAATTGATAAGTACTTGAAATCCAGCAAGTATATAGCA
TGGCCTTTGCAGGGCTGGCAAGCCACGTTTGGTGGTGGCGACCATCCTCCAAAATCGGATCTGGAAGTTC
TGTTCCAGGGGCCCCTGTCCAGCGGTCTGGTTCCGCGTGGTTCCGGTACCGCGGCCCAGCCGGCCAGCCT
GGCACTGCATAAAGTTATTATGGTTGGTAGCGGTGGTGTTGGTAAAAGCGCACTGACCCTGCAGTTTATG
TATGATGAATTCGTGGAAGATTACGAACCGACCAAAGCAGATAGTTATCGTAAAAAAGTTGTGCTGGATG
GTGAAGAAGTGCAGATTGATATTCTGGATACCGCAGGTCAAGAGGATTATGCAGCAATTCGTGATAATTA
CTTTCGCAGCGGTGAAGGTTTTCTGTGCGTTTTTAGCATTACCGAAATGGAAAGCTTTGCAGCAACCGCA
GATTTTCGTGAGCAGATTCTGCGTGTTAAAGAAGATGAAAACGTTCCGTTTCTGCTGGTTGGCAATAAAA
GCGATCTGGAAGATAAACGTCAGGTGAGCGTTGAAGAAGCAAAAAATCGCGCAGAACAGTGGAATGTGAA
TTATGTTGAAACCAGCGCAAAAACCCGTGCCAATGTTGATAAAGTGTTTTTTGATCTGATGCGCGAAATT
CGTGCACGCAAAATGGAAGATAGTGCGGCCGCATA
[142 nt withheld, positions 1436-1577]
C
[98 nt withheld, positions 1579-1676]
AGTTTGTACTGGTGACGAAACTCAGTGTCTAGCTAGAGTGGC
[149 nt withheld, positions 1719-1867]
T
[41 nt withheld, positions 1869-1909]
T
[62 nt withheld, positions 1911-1972]
A
[35 nt withheld, positions 1974-2008]
CCTCCCTCAATCGGTTGAATGTCGCCCTTTTGTCTTTGGCGCTGGTAAACCATATGAA
[86 nt withheld, positions 2067-2152]
T
[54 nt withheld, positions 2154-2207]
CTAGCGCCGCCCTATACCTTGTCTGCCTCCCCGCGTTGCGTCGCGGTGCATGGAGCCGGGCCACCTCGAC
CTGAATGGAAGCCGGCGGCACCTCGCTAACGGATTCACCACTCCAAGAATTGGAGCCAATCAATTCTTGC
GGAGAACTGTGAATGCGCAAACCAACCCTTGGCAGAACATATCCATCGCGTCCGCCATCTCCAGCAGCCG
CACGCGGCGCATCTCGGGCAGCGTTGGGTCCTGGCCACGGGTGCGCATGATCGTGCTCCTGTCGTTGAGG
ACCCGGCTAGGCTGGCGGGGTTGCCTTACTGGTTAGCAGAATGAATCACCGATACGCGAGCGAACGTGAA
GCGACTGCTGCTGCAAAACGTCTGCGACCTGAGCAACAACATGAATGGTCTTCGGTTTCCGTGTTTCGTA
AAGTCTGGAAACGCGGAAGTCAGCGCCCTGCACCATTATGTTCCGGATCTGCATCGCAGGATGCTGCTGG
CTACCCTGTGGAACACCTACATCTGTATTAACGAAGCGCTGGCATTGACCCTGAGTGATTTTTCTCTGGT
CCCGCCGCATCCATACCGCCAGTTGTTTACCCTCACAACGTTCCAGTAACCGGGCATGTTCATCATCAGT
AACCCGTATCGTGAGCATCCTCTCTCGTTTCATCGGTATCATTACCCCCATGAACAGAAATCCCCCTTAC
ACGGAGGCATCAGTGACCAAACAGGAAAAAACCGCCCTTAACATGGCCCGCTTTATCAGAAGCCAGACAT
TAACGCTTCTGGAGAAACTCAACGAGCTGGACGCGGATGAACAGGCAGACATCTGTGAATCGCTTCACGA
CCACGCTGATGAGCTTTACCGCAGGATCCGCGAAATTGTAAGCGTTAATATTTTGTTAAAATTCGCGTTA
AATTTTTGTTAAATCAGCTCATTTTTTAACCAATAGGCCGAAATCGGCAAAATCCCTTATAAATCAAAAG
AATAGACCGAGATAGGGT
[37 nt withheld, positions 3206-3242]
AAAGAACGTGGACTCCAACGTCAAAGG
[49 nt withheld, positions 3270-3318]
T
[91 nt withheld, positions 3320-3410]
G
[124 nt withheld, positions 3412-3535]
CGCGGATCCTGCCTCGCGCGTTTCGGTGATGACGGTGAAAACCTCTGACACATGCAGCTCCCGGAGACGG
TCACAGCTTGTCTGTAAGCGGATGCCGGGAGCAGACAAGCCCGTCAGGGCGCGTCAGCGGGTGTTGGCGG
GTGTCGGGGCGCAGCCATGACCCAGTCACGTAGCGATAGCGGAGTGTATACTGGCTTAACTATGCGGCAT
CAGAGCAGATTGTACTGAGAGTGCACCATATGCGGTGTGAAATACCGCACAGATGCGTAAGGAGAAAATA
CCGCATCAGGCGCTCTTCCGCTTCCTCGCTCACTGACTCGCTGCGCTCGGTCGTTCGGCTGCGGCGAGCG
GTATCAGCTCACTCAAAGGCGGTAATACGGTTATCCACAGAATCAGGGGATAACGCAGGAAAGAACATGT
GAGCAAAAGGCCAGCAAAAGGCCAGGAACCGTAAAAAGGCCGCGTTGCTGGCGTTTTTCCATAGGCTCCG
CCCCCCTGACGAGCATCACAAAAATCGACGCTCAAGTCAGAGGTGGCGAAACCCGACAGGACTATAAAGA
TACCAGGGTTTCCCCCTGGAAGCTCCCTCGTGCGCTCTCCTGTTCCGACCCTGCCGCTTACCGGATACCT
GTCCGCCTTTCTCCCTTCGGGAAGCGTGGCGCTTTCTCATAGCTCACGCTGTAGGTATCTCAGTTCGGTG
TAGGTCGTTCGCTCCAAGCTGGGCTGTGTGCACGAACCCCCCGTTCAGCCCGACCGCTGCGCCTTATCCG
GTAACTATCGTCTTGAGTCCAACCCGGTAAGACACGACTTATCGCCACTGGCAGCAGCCACTGGTAACAG
GATTAGCAGAGCGAGGTATGTAGGCGGTGCTACAGAGTTCTTGAAGTGGTGGCCTAACTACGGCTACACT
AGAAGGACAGTATTTGGTATCTGCGCTCTGCTGAAGCCAGTTACCTTCGGAAAAAGAGTTGGTAGCTCTT
GATCCGGCAAACAAACCACCGCTGGTAGCGGTGGTTTTTTTGTTTGCAAGCAGCAGATTACGCGCAGAAA
AAAAGGATCTCAAGAAGATCCTTTGATCTTTTCTACGGGGTCTGACGCTCAGTGGAACGAAAACTCACGT
TAAGGGATTTTGGTCATGAGATTATCAAAAAGGATCTTCACCTAGATCCTTTTAAATTAAAAATGAAGTT
TTAAATCAATCTAAAGTATATATGAGTAAACTTGGTCTGACAGTTACCAATGCTTAATCAGTGAGGCACC
TATCTCAGCGATCTGTCTATTTCGTTCATCCATAGTTGCCTGACTCCCCGTCGTGTAGATAACTACGATA
CGGGAGGGCTTACCATCTGGCCCCAGTGCTGCAATGATACCGCGAGACCCACGCTCACCGGCTCCAGATT
TATCAGCAATAAACCAGCCAGCCGGAAGGGCCGAGCGCAGAAGTGGTCCTGCAACTTTATCCGCCTCCAT
CCAGTCTATTAATTGTTGCCGGGAAGCTAGAGTAAGTAGTTCGCCAGTTAATAGTTTGCGCAACGTTGTT
GCCATTGCTGCAGGCATCGTGGTGTCACGCTCGTCGTTTGGTATGGCTTCATTCAGCTCCGGTTCCCAAC
GATCAAGGCGAGTTACATGATCCCCCATGTTGTGCAAAAAAGCGGTTAGCTCCTTCGGTCCTCCGATCGT
TGTCAGAAGTAAGTTGGCCGCAGTGTTATCACTCATGGTTATGGCAGCACTGCATAATTCTCTTACTGTC
ATGCCATCCGTAAGATGCTTTTCTGTGACTGGTGAGTACTCAACCAAGTCATTCTGAGAATAGTGTATGC
GGCGACCGAGTTGCTCTTGCCCGGCGTCAACACGGGATAATACCGCGCCACATAGCAGAACTTTAAAAGT
GCTCATCATTGGAAAACGTTCTTCGGGGCGAAAACTCTCAAGGATCTTACCGCTGTTGAGATCCAGTTCG
ATGTAACCCACTCGTGCACCCAACTGATCTTCAGCATCTTTTACTTTCACCAGCGTTTCTGGGTGAGCAA
AAACAGGAAGGCAAAATGCCGCAAAAAAGGGAATAAGGGCGACACGGAAATGTTGAATACTCATACTCTT
CCTTTTTCAATATTATTGAAGCATTTATCAGGGTTATTGTCTCATGAGCGGATACATATTTGAATGTATT
TAGAAAAATAAACAAATAGGGGTTCCGCGCACATTTCCCCGAAAAGTGCCACCTGACGTCTAAGAAACCA
TTATTATCATGACATTAACCTATAAAAATAGGCGTATCACGAGGCCCTTTCGTCTTCAAGAATTCCCGAC
ACCATCGAATGGTGCAAAACCTTTCGCGGTATGGCATGATAGCGCCCGGAAGAGAGTCAATTCAGGGTGG
TGAATGTGAAACCAGTAACGTTATACGATGTCGCAGAGTATGCCGGTGTCTCTTATCAGACCGTTTCCCG
CGTGGTGAACCAGGCCAGCCACGTTTCTGCGAAAACGCGGGAAAAAGTGGAAGCGGCGATGGCGGAGCTG
AATTACATTCCCAACCGCGTGGCACAACAACTGGCGGGCAAACAGTCGTTGCTGATTGGCGTTGCCACCT
CCAGTCTGGCCCTGCACGCGCCGTCGCAAATTGTCGCGGCGATTAAATCTCGCGCCGATCAACTGGGTGC
CAGCGTGGTGGTGTCGATGGTAGAACGAAGCGGCGTCGAAGCCTGTAAAGCGGCGGTGCACAATCTTCTC
GCGCAACGCGTCAGTGGGCTGATCATTAACTATCCGCTGGATGACCAGGATGCCATTGCTGTGGAAGCTG
CCTGCACTAATGTTCCGGCGTTATTTCTTGATGTCTCTGACCAGACACCCATCAACAGTATTATTTTCTC
CCATGAAGACGGTACGCGACTGGGCGTGGAGCATCTGGTCGCATTGGGTCACCAGCAAATCGCGCTGTTA
GCGGGCCCATTAAGTTCTGTCTCGGCGCGTCTGCGTCTGGCTGGCTGGCATAAATATCTCACTCGCAATC
AAATTCAGCCGATAGCGGAACGGGAAGGCGACTGGAGTGCCATGTCCGGTTTTCAACAAACCATGCAAAT
GCTGAATGAGGGCATCGTTCCCACTGCGATGCTGGTTGCCAACGATCAGATGGCGCTGGGCGCAATGCGC
GCCATTACCGAGTCCGGGCTGCGCGTTGGTGCGGATATCTCGGTAGTGGGATACGACGATACCGAAGACA
GCTCATGTTATATCCCGCCGTTAACCACCATCAAACAGGATTTTCGCCTGCTGGGGCAAACCAGCGTGGA
CCGCTTGCTGCAACTCTCTCAGGGCCAGGCGGTGAAGGGCAATCAGCTGTTGCCCGTCTCACTGGTGAAA
AGAAAAACCACCCTGGCGCCCAATACGCAAACCGCCTCTCCCCGCGCGTTGGCCGATTCATTAATGCAGC
TGGCACGACAGGTTTCCCGACTGGAAAGCGGGCAGTGAGCGCAACGCAATTAATGTAAGTTAGCTCACTC
ATTAGGCACAATTCTCATGTTTGACAGCTTATCATCGACTGCACGGTGCACCAATGCTTCTGGCGTCAGG
CAGCCATCGGAAGCTGTGGTATGGCTGTGCAGGTCGTAAATCACTGCATAATTCGTGTCGCTCAAGGCGC
ACTCCCGTTCTGGATAATGTTTTTTGCGCCGACATCATAACGGTTCTGGCAAATATTCTGAAATGAGCTG
Features (pLannotate 1.2.2; 21 found; start..end, strand, type, name):
      1..29      +  promoter       tac promoter: strong E. coli promoter; hybrid between the trp and lac UV5 promoters
     37..53      +  protein_bind   lac operator: The lac repressor binds to the lac operator to inhibit transcription in E. coli. This inhibition can be relieved by adding lactose or isopropyl-β-D-thiogalactopyranoside (IPTG). lac repressor encoded by lacI
    138..155     +  CDS            6xHis: 6xHis affinity tag
    171..824     +  CDS            GST26_SCHJA: Experimental evidence at protein level: Swiss-Prot protein existence level 1. GST isoenzymes appear to play a central role in the parasite detoxification system. Other functions are also suspected including a role in increasing the solubility of haematin in the parasite gut. From Schistosoma japonicum (Blood fluke).
    906..1424    +  CDS            RALA (fragment): RALA_HUMAN - Also known as RAL. Experimental evidence at protein level: Swiss-Prot protein existence level 1. Multifunctional GTPase involved in a variety of cellular processes including gene expression, cell migration, cell proliferation, oncogenic transformation and membrane trafficking. Accomplishes its multiple functions by interacting with distinct downstream effectors. Acts as a GTP sensor for GTP-dependent exocytosis of dense core vesicles. The RALA-exocyst complex regulates integrin- dependent membrane raft exocytosis and growth signaling (PubMed:20005108). Key regulator of LPAR1 signa
   1440..1487    +  terminator     fd terminator (sequence withheld): central terminator from bacteriophage fd (Otsuka and Kunisawa, 1982)
   1492..1704    +  CDS            M13 gene III (fragment) (sequence partly withheld): pIII; III; minor coat protein
   1719..2189    +  CDS            M13 gene III (fragment) (sequence partly withheld): pIII; III; minor coat protein
   2211..2281    +  CDS            TcR (fragment): tetracycline efflux protein; tet; confers resistance to tetracycline
   2523..2903    -  CDS            YPB1_ECOLX: Protein predicted: Swiss-Prot protein existence level 4. From Escherichia coli.
   2920..3071    +  CDS            rop (fragment): Rop protein, which maintains plasmids at low copy number; rop
   3107..3535    -  rep_origin     f1 ori (sequence partly withheld): f1 bacteriophage origin of replication; arrow indicates direction of (+) strand synthesis
   3544..3583    +  CDS            rop (fragment): Rop protein, which maintains plasmids at low copy number; rop
   3685..3825    +  misc_feature   bom: basis of mobility region from pBR322
   4011..4598    -  rep_origin     ori: high-copy-number ColE1/pMB1/pBR322/pUC origin of replication
   4769..5629    -  CDS            AmpR: β-lactamase; bla; confers resistance to ampicillin, carbenicillin, and related antibiotics
   5630..5734    -  promoter       AmpR promoter: bla
   5843..5920    +  promoter       lacIq promoter: lacI (mutant); In the lacIq allele, a single base change in the promoter boosts expression of the lacI gene about 10-fold.
   5921..7003    +  CDS            lacI: lac repressor; lacI; The lac repressor binds to the lac operator to inhibit transcription in E. coli. This inhibition can be relieved by adding lactose or isopropyl-β-D-thiogalactopyranoside (IPTG).
   7016..7037    +  protein_bind   CAP binding site: CAP binding activates transcription in the presence of cAMP. E. coli catabolite activator protein
   7056..7073    +  promoter       tet promoter (fragment): E. coli promoter for tetracycline efflux protein gene
