[The description below was written by a language model from this plasmid's Addgene catalogue record and pLannotate feature annotations shown in this document.]
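Description:
pHH0103_RALA_Ras is a 7,245 nt bacterial expression plasmid built on the pHH0103 backbone for producing and purifying the Ras-type GTPase domain of human RALA in E. coli. It is propagated through a ColE1/pBR322-type origin with an adjacent bom region, selected with ampicillin via the bla gene and its native promoter, and is catalogued as low copy. An f1 phage origin is also present and splits the annotated rop sequence into two fragments. In principle this origin allows single-stranded DNA production with helper phage.

The expression cassette is driven by the strong hybrid tac promoter followed by a lac operator. A plasmid-borne lacI gene under the up-regulated lacIq promoter supplies repressor, so transcription is held off until induced with IPTG. The reading frame annotated downstream carries a 6xHis tag, then Schistosoma japonicum glutathione S-transferase, then a RALA fragment of about 520 nt cloned between SfiI and NotI sites. This arrangement would yield a His-GST-RALA fusion that can be captured on either nickel or glutathione resin. A bacteriophage fd terminator lies just after the insert.

Beyond the terminator are two fragments of M13 gene III, along with partial tetracycline resistance and tet promoter sequences. These appear to be remnants of a phagemid and pBR322 lineage rather than working parts of the cassette, although the record does not explain their origin. The associated publication is a large-scale survey of ligands for peptide recognition modules, consistent with use of the purified domain as a binding target, but the record itself states only expression and purification as the purpose.
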