Addgene plasmid #109928: pHH0103_RALA_Ras
Purpose: Protein expression and purification of RALA_Ras
Depositing lab: Sachdev Sidhu. Depositing organization: University of Toronto. Publication: Large-scale survey and database of high affinity ligands for peptide recognition modules. Teyra J, Kelil A, Jain S, Helmy M, Jajodia R, Hooda Y, Gu J, D'Cruz AA, Nicholson SE, Min J, Sudol M, Kim PM, Bader GD, Sidhu SS. Mol Syst Biol. 2020 Dec;16(12):e9310. doi: 10.15252/msb.20199310. PubMed 33438817.
Backbone
  Vector backbone: pHH0103
  Vector type: Bacterial Expression
Growth in bacteria
  Bacterial resistance: Ampicillin, 100 μg/mL
  Growth temperature: 37°C
  Growth strain: DH5alpha
  Copy number: Low Copy
Gene/Insert
  Gene/Insert name: RALA_Ras
  Species: H. sapiens (human)
  Cloning method: Restriction Enzyme; 5′ cloning site Sfi1 (unknown if destroyed); 3′ cloning site Not1 (unknown if destroyed)
Terms and licenses: Academic/Nonprofit Terms; Industry Terms: Not Available to Industry
How to cite: pHH0103_RALA_Ras was a gift from Sachdev Sidhu (Addgene plasmid # 109928 ; http://n2t.net/addgene:109928 ; RRID:Addgene_109928)
